Addgene plasmid #65945: pDmut06
Purpose: Theophylline riboswitch D mut derivatives 06
Depositing lab: Justin Gallivan. Depositing organization: Emory University.
Backbone
  Vector backbone: pUC19
  Backbone size w/o insert (bp): 3000
  Vector type: Bacterial Expression
Growth in bacteria
  Bacterial resistance: Ampicillin, 100 μg/mL
  Growth temperature: 37°C
  Growth strain: Top10
  Copy number: High Copy
Gene/Insert
  Gene/Insert name: luciferase
  Species: Synthetic
  Insert size (bp): 1800
Terms and licenses: Academic/Nonprofit Terms; Industry Terms: Not Available to Industry
How to cite: pDmut06 was a gift from Justin Gallivan (Addgene plasmid # 65945 ; http://n2t.net/addgene:65945 ; RRID:Addgene_65945)
