[The description below was written by a language model from this plasmid's Addgene catalogue record.]
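Description:
pDmut06 is a bacterial expression plasmid built on the pUC19 backbone (about 3 kb without insert), a high-copy cloning vector that is maintained in E. coli and selected with ampicillin. As a pUC-type plasmid it would be expected to replicate from the relaxed pMB1-derived origin and carry the beta-lactamase resistance gene. No feature table accompanies this record, so the exact arrangement of these elements is not documented here.

The payload is a luciferase insert of roughly 1.8 kb, listed as synthetic. The stated purpose identifies the construct as number 06 in a set of mutant derivatives of theophylline riboswitch "D". Synthetic theophylline riboswitches generally consist of a theophylline-binding RNA aptamer placed in the 5' untranslated region of a reporter gene. Ligand binding alters the RNA fold around the ribosome binding site and so changes translation of the downstream coding sequence. In that arrangement luciferase would serve as a quantitative readout of switch activity with and without theophylline, and a mutant series would allow sequence changes in the switch to be related to differences in background expression and induction.

The record does not state which mutations distinguish this derivative from the parent riboswitch D. It also does not state which promoter drives transcription, which luciferase is encoded, or whether any tags are present. The most that can be supported is that pDmut06 is a reporter plasmid for characterising a variant theophylline-responsive riboswitch in bacteria.
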