>Addgene plasmid #65945 | pDmut06 | depositor partial sequence | sequence record 112116 | riboswitch region
GACGCTACTCATCTTTTAGGAGATACCAGCATCGTCTTGATGCCCTTGGCAGCTCCAGCTGCTAGTCCGA
TCAAGATG
