>Addgene plasmid #65945 | pDmut06 | addgene partial sequence | sequence record 115968 | M13-Rev 5'-CAGGAAACAGCTATGACC-3'
GGTGTGCGGTTACAATTTGGACTTTCCGCCCTTCTTGGCCTTTATGAGGATCTCTCTGATTTTTCTTGCG
TCGAGTTTTCCGGTAAGACCTTTCGGTACTTCGTCCACAAACACAACTCCTCCGCGCAACTTTTTCGCGG
TTGTTACTTGACTGGCGACGTAATCCACGATCTCTTTTTCCGTCATCGTCTTTCCGTGCTCCAAAACAAC
AACGGCGGCGGGAAGTTCACCGGCGTCATCGTCGGGAAGACCTGCCACGCCCGCGTCGAAGATGTTGGGG
TGTTGTAACAATATCGATTCCAATTCAGCGGGGGCCACCTGATATCCTTTGTATTTAATTAAAGACTTCA
AGCGGTCAACTATGAAGAAGTGTTCGTCTTCGTCCCAGTAAGCTATGTCTCCAGAATGTAGCCATCCATC
CTTGTCAATCAAGGCGTTGGTCGCTTCCGGATTGTTTACATAACCGGACATAATCATAGGTCCTCTGACA
CATAATTCGCCTCTCTGATTAACGCCCAGCGTTTTCCCGGTATCCAGATCCACAACCTTCGCTTCAAAAA
ATGGAACAACTTTACCGACCGCGCCCGGTTTATCATCCCCCTCGGGTGTAATCAGAATAGCTGATGTAGT
CTCAGTGAGCCCATATCCTTGTCGTATCCCTGGAAGATGGAAGCGTTTTGCAACCGCTTCCCCGACTTCT
TTCGAAAGAGGTGCGCCCCCAGAAGCAATTTCGTGTAAATTAGATAAATCGTATTTGTCAATCAGAGTGC
TTTTGGCGAAGAATGAAAATAGGGTTGGTACTAGCAACGCACTTTGAATTTTGTAATCCTGAAGGGATCG
TAAAAACAGCTCTTCTTCAAATCTATACATTAAAGACGACTCGAAATCCACATATCAAATATCCGAGTGT
AGTAAACATTCCAAACCGGGATGGAATGGAACAACACTTAAAATCGCAGTATCCGGAA
