>Addgene plasmid #65945 | pDmut06 | addgene partial sequence | sequence record 116926 | M13-F20 5'-TGTAAAACGACGGCCAGT-3'
TTGCATTATCATCGGCTCGTATAATGTGTGGGACGCTACTCATCTTTTAGGAGATACCAGCATCGTCTTG
ATGCCCTTGGCAGCTCCAGCTGCTAGTCCGATCAAGATGGAAGACGCCAAAAACATAAAGAAAGGCCCGG
CGCCATTCTATCCTCTAGAGGATGGAACCGCTGGAGAGCAACTGCATAAGGCTATGAAGAGATACGCCCT
GGTTCCTGGAACAATTGCTTTTACAGATGCACATATCGAGGTGAACATCACGTACGCGGAATACTTCGAA
ATGTCCGTTCGGTTGGCAGAAGCTATGAAACGATATGGGCTGAATACAAATCACAGAATCGTCGTATGCA
GTGAAAACTCTCTTCAATTCTTTATGCCGGTGTTGGGCGCGTTATTTATCGGAGTTGCAGTTGCGCCCGC
GAACGACATTTATAATGAACGTGAATTGCTCAACAGTATGAACATTTCGCAGCCTACCGTAGTGTTTGTT
TCCAAAAAGGGGTTGCAAAAAATTTTGAACGTGCAAAAAAAATTACCAATAATCCAGAAAATTATTATCA
TGGATTCTAAAACGGATTACCAGGGATTTCAGTCGATGTACACGTTCGTCACATCTCATCTACCTCCCGG
TTTTAATGAATACGATTTTGTACCAGAGTCCTTTGATCGTGACAAAACAATTGCACTGATAATGAATTCC
TCTGGATCTACTGGGTTACCTAAGGGTGTGGCCCTTCCGCATAGAACTGCCTGCGTCAGATTCTCGCATG
CCAGAGATCCTATTTTTGGCAATCAAATCATTCCGGATACTGCGATTTTAAGTGTTGTTCCATTCCATCA
CGGTTTTGGAATGTTTACTACACTCGGATATTTGATATGTGGATTTCGAGTCGTCTTAATGTATAGATTT
GAAGAAGAGCTGTTTTTACGATCCCTTCAGGATTACAAAATTCAAAGTGCGTTGCTAGTACCAACCCTAT
TTTCATTCTTCGCCAAAAGCACTCTGATTGACAATACGATTTATCTAATTTACCCGAAATTGCTTC
